>Addgene plasmid #180067 | pDON223 Spike S982A | addgene full sequence | sequence record 352092 | Addgene NGS Result
CGCTTCCCGAAGGGAGAAAGGCGGACAGGTATCCGGTAAGCGGCAGGGTCGGAACAGGAGAGCGCACGAG
GGAGCTTCCAGGGGGAAACGCCTGGTATCTTTATAGTCCTGTCGGGTTTCGCCACCTCTGACTTGAGCGT
CGATTTTTGTGATGCTCGTCAGGGGGGCGGAGCCTATGGAAAAACGCCAGCAACGCGGCCTTTTTACGGT
TCCTGGCCTTTTGCTGGCCTTTTGCTCACATGTTCTTTCCTGCGTTATCCCCTGATTCTGTGGATAACCG
TATTACCGCCTTTGAGTGAGCTGATACCGCTCGCCGCAGCCGAACGACCGAGCGCAGCGAGTCAGTGAGC
GAGGAAGCGGAAGAGCGCCCAATACGCAAACCGCCTCTCCCCGCGCGTTGGCCGATTCATTAATGCAGCT
GGCACGACAGGTTTCCCGACTGGAAAGCGGGCAGTGAGCGCAACGCAATTAATACGCGTACCGCTAGCCA
GGAAGAGTTTGTAGAAACGCAAAAAGGCCATCCGTCAGGATGGCCTTCTGCTTAGTTTGATGCCTGGCAG
TTTATGGCGGGCGTCCTGCCCGCCACCCTCCGGGCCGTTGCTTCACAACGTTCAAATCCGCTCCCGGCGG
ATTTGTCCTACTCAGGAGAGCGTTCACCGACAAACAACAGATAAAACGAAAGGCCCAGTCTTCCGACTGA
GCCTTTCGTTTTATTTGATGCCTGGCAGTTCCCTACTCTCGCGTTAACGCTAGCATGGATGTTTTCCCAG
TCACGACGTTGTAAAACGACGGCCAGTCTTAAGCTCGGGCCCCAAATAATGATTTTATTTTGACTGATAG
TGACCTGTTCGTTGCAACAAATTGATGAGCAATGCTTTTTTATAATGCCAACTTTGTACAAAAAAGTTGG
CATGTTCGTGTTCCTGGTGCTGCTGCCACTGGTGAGCTCCCAGTGCGTGAACCTGACCACCAGAACCCAG
CTGCCACCTGCCTACACCAACTCCTTCACCAGGGGCGTGTACTACCCAGACAAGGTGTTCAGATCCAGCG
TGCTGCACTCTACCCAGGACCTGTTCCTGCCATTCTTCTCTAACGTGACCTGGTTCCACGCCATCCACGT
GTCTGGAACCAACGGCACCAAGAGATTCGACAACCCAGTGCTGCCATTCAACGACGGCGTGTACTTCGCT
TCTACCGAGAAGTCTAACATCATCAGGGGTTGGATCTTCGGAACCACCCTGGACTCTAAGACCCAGTCTC
TGCTGATCGTGAACAACGCTACCAACGTGGTGATCAAGGTGTGCGAGTTCCAGTTCTGCAACGACCCATT
CCTGGGAGTGTACTACCACAAGAACAACAAGTCTTGGATGGAAAGCGAGTTCAGGGTGTACAGCTCTGCT
AACAACTGCACCTTCGAGTACGTGTCTCAGCCTTTCCTGATGGACCTGGAAGGAAAGCAGGGAAACTTCA
AGAACCTGAGAGAGTTCGTGTTCAAGAACATCGACGGTTACTTCAAGATATACAGCAAGCACACCCCAAT
CAACCTGGTGAGGGACCTGCCACAGGGTTTCTCTGCTCTGGAGCCCCTGGTGGACCTGCCAATCGGCATC
AACATCACCAGGTTCCAGACCCTGCTGGCTCTGCACAGGTCTTACCTGACCCCAGGCGACAGCAGCTCTG
GATGGACCGCCGGCGCCGCTGCTTACTACGTGGGATACCTGCAGCCAAGGACCTTCCTGCTGAAGTACAA
CGAAAACGGCACCATCACCGACGCCGTGGACTGCGCTCTGGACCCACTGTCTGAGACCAAGTGCACCCTG
AAGTCTTTCACCGTGGAAAAGGGAATCTACCAGACCAGCAACTTCCGCGTGCAGCCCACCGAGTCTATCG
TGAGATTCCCAAACATCACCAACCTGTGCCCATTCGGAGAAGTGTTCAACGCTACCAGGTTCGCCAGCGT
GTACGCTTGGAACAGGAAGAGAATCAGCAACTGCGTGGCCGACTACTCTGTGCTGTACAACTCTGCCTCC
TTCTCCACCTTCAAGTGCTACGGCGTGTCCCCAACCAAGCTGAACGACCTGTGCTTCACCAACGTGTACG
CTGACTCCTTCGTGATCAGAGGAGACGAAGTGAGACAGATCGCTCCCGGTCAGACCGGAAAGATCGCCGA
CTACAACTACAAGCTGCCAGACGACTTCACCGGTTGCGTGATCGCTTGGAACTCTAACAACCTGGACTCT
AAGGTGGGAGGCAACTACAACTACCTGTACAGGCTGTTCCGCAAGAGCAACCTGAAGCCTTTCGAAAGGG
ACATCAGCACCGAAATCTACCAGGCTGGATCTACCCCATGCAACGGAGTGGAAGGATTCAACTGCTACTT
CCCTCTGCAGTCTTACGGATTCCAGCCAACCAACGGAGTGGGATACCAGCCATACAGAGTGGTGGTGCTG
TCTTTCGAGCTGCTGCACGCTCCTGCTACCGTGTGCGGACCAAAGAAGTCTACCAACCTGGTGAAGAACA
AGTGCGTGAACTTCAACTTCAACGGACTGACCGGAACCGGAGTGCTGACCGAATCCAACAAGAAGTTCCT
GCCTTTCCAGCAGTTCGGTAGAGACATCGCCGACACCACCGACGCTGTGAGAGACCCACAGACCCTGGAA
ATCCTGGACATCACCCCCTGCTCTTTCGGAGGAGTGAGCGTGATCACCCCAGGAACCAACACCTCCAACC
AGGTGGCCGTGCTGTACCAGGACGTGAACTGCACCGAAGTGCCAGTGGCCATCCACGCTGACCAGCTGAC
CCCAACCTGGAGAGTGTACAGCACCGGATCTAACGTGTTCCAGACCCGTGCCGGCTGCCTGATCGGAGCC
GAGCACGTGAACAACTCCTACGAATGCGACATCCCAATCGGAGCTGGCATCTGCGCTTCTTACCAGACCC
AGACCAACAGCCCAAGAAGGGCCAGATCCGTGGCCTCTCAGAGCATCATCGCCTACACCATGAGCCTGGG
CGCTGAAAACAGCGTGGCTTACAGCAACAACTCTATCGCCATCCCAACCAACTTCACCATCTCTGTGACC
ACCGAAATCCTGCCAGTGAGCATGACCAAGACCAGCGTGGACTGCACCATGTACATCTGCGGAGACTCTA
CCGAATGCTCTAACCTGCTGCTGCAGTACGGCAGCTTCTGCACCCAGCTGAACCGCGCTCTGACCGGAAT
CGCTGTGGAGCAGGACAAGAACACCCAGGAAGTGTTCGCTCAGGTGAAGCAGATATACAAGACCCCACCT
ATCAAGGACTTCGGAGGATTCAACTTCTCTCAGATCCTGCCCGACCCATCTAAGCCCTCTAAGAGGTCTT
TCATCGAAGACCTGCTGTTCAACAAGGTGACCCTGGCCGACGCCGGTTTCATCAAGCAGTACGGTGACTG
CCTGGGAGACATCGCCGCTAGAGACCTGATCTGCGCCCAGAAGTTCAACGGTCTGACCGTGCTGCCACCA
CTGCTGACCGACGAGATGATCGCCCAGTACACCTCTGCCCTGCTGGCTGGAACCATCACCTCTGGTTGGA
CCTTCGGAGCTGGCGCCGCCCTGCAGATCCCATTCGCTATGCAGATGGCCTACCGTTTCAACGGTATCGG
AGTGACCCAGAACGTGCTGTACGAAAACCAGAAGCTGATCGCTAACCAGTTCAACTCTGCTATCGGAAAG
ATCCAGGACTCCCTGTCCTCTACCGCTTCTGCCCTGGGAAAGCTGCAGGACGTGGTGAACCAGAACGCCC
AGGCCCTGAACACCCTGGTGAAGCAGCTGTCTTCTAACTTCGGAGCCATCTCCTCTGTGCTGAACGACAT
CCTGGCTAGGCTGGACAAGGTGGAAGCCGAGGTGCAGATCGACAGACTGATCACCGGAAGACTGCAGTCT
CTGCAGACCTACGTGACCCAGCAGCTGATCAGGGCCGCTGAAATCAGAGCTTCTGCCAACCTGGCTGCCA
CCAAGATGTCCGAATGCGTGCTGGGCCAGTCTAAGAGGGTGGACTTCTGCGGAAAGGGATACCACCTGAT
GTCCTTCCCACAGTCTGCTCCACACGGAGTGGTGTTCCTGCACGTGACCTACGTGCCCGCCCAGGAAAAG
AACTTCACCACCGCCCCAGCTATCTGCCACGACGGAAAGGCTCACTTCCCCAGGGAGGGAGTGTTCGTGT
CTAACGGAACCCACTGGTTCGTGACCCAGAGGAACTTCTACGAGCCACAGATCATCACCACCGACAACAC
CTTCGTGTCTGGAAACTGCGACGTGGTGATCGGAATCGTGAACAACACCGTGTACGACCCACTGCAGCCA
GAACTGGACTCTTTCAAGGAGGAACTGGACAAGTACTTCAAGAACCACACCTCTCCAGACGTGGACCTGG
GAGACATCTCCGGAATCAACGCCTCTGTGGTGAACATCCAGAAGGAAATCGACAGACTGAACGAGGTGGC
CAAGAACCTGAACGAATCTCTGATCGACCTGCAGGAACTGGGAAAGTACGAGCAGTACATCAAGTGGCCC
TGGTACATCTGGCTGGGTTTCATCGCTGGTCTGATCGCTATCGTGATGGTGACCATCATGCTGTGCTGCA
TGACCTCTTGCTGCTCTTGCCTGAAGGGATGCTGCTCTTGCGGATCTTGCTGCAAGTTCGACGAGGACGA
CTCCGAGCCTGTGCTGAAGGGTGTGAAGCTGCACTACACCTACCCAACTTTCTTGTACAAAGTTGGCATT
ATAAGAAAGCATTGCTTATCAATTTGTTGCAACGAACAGGTCACTATCAGTCAAAATAAAATCATTATTT
GCCATCCAGCTGATATCCCCTATAGTGAGTCGTATTACATGGTCATAGCTGTTTCCTGGCAGCTCTGGCC
CGTGTCTCAAAATCTCTGATGTTACATTGCACAAGATAAAAATATATCATCATGCCTCCTCTAGACCAGC
CAGGACAGAAATGCCTCGACTTCGCTGCTACCCAAGGTTGCCGGGTGACGCACACCGTGGAAACGGATGA
AGGCACGAACCCAGTGGACATAAGCCTGTTCGGTTCGTAAGCTGTAATGCAAGTAGCGTATGCGCTCACG
CAACTGGTCCAGAACCTTGACCGAACGCAGCGGTGGTAACGGCGCAGTGGCGGTTTTCATGGCTTGTTAT
GACTGTTTTTTTGGGGTACAGTCTATGCCTCGGGCATCCAAGCAGCAAGCGCGTTACGCCGTGGGTCGAT
GTTTGATGTTATGGAGCAGCAACGATGTTACGCAGCAGGGCAGTCGCCCTAAAACAAAGTTAAACATTAT
GAGGGAAGCGGTGATCGCCGAAGTATCGACTCAACTATCAGAGGTAGTTGGCGTCATCGAGCGCCATCTC
GAACCGACGTTGCTGGCCGTACATTTGTACGGCTCCGCAGTGGATGGCGGCCTGAAGCCACACAGTGATA
TTGATTTGCTGGTTACGGTGACCGTAAGGCTTGATGAAACAACGCGGCGAGCTTTGATCAACGACCTTTT
GGAAACTTCGGCTTCCCCTGGAGAGAGCGAGATTCTCCGCGCTGTAGAAGTCACCATTGTTGTGCACGAC
GACATCATTCCGTGGCGTTATCCAGCTAAGCGCGAACTGCAATTTGGAGAATGGCAGCGCAATGACATTC
TTGCAGGTATCTTCGAGCCAGCCACGATCGACATTGATCTGGCTATCTTGCTGACAAAAGCAAGAGAACA
TAGCGTTGCCTTGGTAGGTCCAGCGGCGGAGGAACTCTTTGATCCGGTTCCTGAACAGGATCTATTTGAG
GCGCTAAATGAAACCTTAACGCTATGGAACTCGCCGCCCGACTGGGCTGGCGATGAGCGAAATGTAGTGC
TTACGTTGTCCCGCATTTGGTACAGCGCAGTAACCGGCAAAATCGCGCCGAAGGATGTCGCTGCCGACTG
GGCAATGGAGCGCCTGCCGGCCCAGTATCAGCCCGTCATACTTGAAGCTAGACAGGCTTATCTTGGACAA
GAAGAAGATCGCTTGGCCTCGCGCGCAGATCAGTTGGAAGAATTTGTCCACTACGTGAAAGGCGAGATCA
CCAAGGTAGTCGGCAAATAACCCTCGAGCCACCCATGACCAAAATCCCTTAACGTGAGTTACGCGTCGTT
CCACTGAGCGTCAGACCCCGTAGAAAAGATCAAAGGATCTTCTTGAGATCCTTTTTTTCTGCGCGTAATC
TGCTGCTTGCAAACAAAAAAACCACCGCTACCAGCGGTGGTTTGTTTGCCGGATCAAGAGCTACCAACTC
TTTTTCCGAAGGTAACTGGCTTCAGCAGAGCGCAGATACCAAATACTGTTCTTCTAGTGTAGCCGTAGTT
AGGCCACCACTTCAAGAACTCTGTAGCACCGCCTACATACCTCGCTCTGCTAATCCTGTTACCAGTGGCT
GCTGCCAGTGGCGATAAGTCGTGTCTTACCGGGTTGGACTCAAGACGATAGTTACCGGATAAGGCGCAGC
GGTCGGGCTGAACGGGGGGTTCGTGCACACAGCCCAGCTTGGAGCGAACGACCTACACCGAACTGAGATA
CCTACAGCGTGAGCTATGAGAAAGCGCCA
Features (pLannotate 1.2.2; 12 found; start..end, strand, type, name):
    365..457     +  CDS            lacI (fragment): lac repressor; lacI; The lac repressor binds to the lac operator to inhibit transcription in E. coli. This inhibition can be relieved by adding lactose or isopropyl-β-D-thiogalactopyranoside (IPTG).
    512..539     -  terminator     rrnB T2 terminator: transcription terminator T2 from the E. coli rrnB gene
    671..714     +  terminator     rrnB T1 terminator: Escherichia coli rrnB; transcription terminator T1 from the E. coli rrnB gene
    761..797     -  CDS            lacZα (fragment): LacZα fragment of β-galactosidase; lacZ fragment
    814..909     +  protein_bind   attL3: mutant version of attL; recombination site for the Gateway® LR reaction LR Clonase™
    912..4730    +  CDS            S: SPIKE_SARS2 - Experimental evidence at protein level: Swiss-Prot protein existence level 1. [Spike glycoprotein]: May down-regulate host tetherin (BST2) by lysosomal degradation, thereby counteracting its antiviral activity. From Severe acute respiratory syndrome coronavirus 2 (2019-nCoV) (SARS-CoV-2).
   4732..4831    -  protein_bind   attL2: mutant version of attL; recombination site for the Gateway® LR reaction LR Clonase™
   4849..4867    -  promoter       T7 promoter: promoter for bacteriophage T7 RNA polymerase
   5057..5080    +  promoter       Pc promoter (fragment): intI1 (promoter lies within the coding sequence); class 1 integron promoter
   5256..5312    +  CDS            GmR (fragment): gentamycin acetyltransferase; aacC1; confers resistance to gentamycin
   5319..6110    +  CDS            SmR: aminoglycoside adenylyltransferase (Murphy, 1985); aadA; confers resistance to spectinomycin and streptomycin
   6203..182     +  rep_origin     ori (across the origin): high-copy-number ColE1/pMB1/pBR322/pUC origin of replication
