[The description below was written by a language model from this plasmid's Addgene catalogue record and pLannotate feature annotations shown in this document.]
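Description:
pDON223 Spike S982A is a Gateway entry clone carrying the SARS-CoV-2 spike glycoprotein coding sequence with a serine-to-alanine substitution at residue 982. The catalogue lists the vector type as mammalian expression, but the 6.6 kb annotated sequence looks like a pDONR223-style entry plasmid rather than an expression vector. No mammalian promoter or polyadenylation signal is annotated, and the only promoter near the insert is a T7 promoter lying outside one att site and pointing toward it on the opposite strand. The plasmid replicates in E. coli from a high-copy ColE1/pUC-type origin. It is selected with spectinomycin through an aadA (SmR) aminoglycoside adenylyltransferase gene, which sits downstream of a class 1 integron Pc promoter fragment and a short gentamicin-resistance remnant. The rrnB T1 and T2 terminators upstream of the cloning region insulate the insert from read-through transcription, and the small lacI and lacZα fragments appear to be backbone remnants.

The spike open reading frame of about 3.8 kb is flanked by two attL recombination sites, annotated as attL3 and attL2. These allow an LR Clonase reaction to move the insert into any compatible Gateway destination vector. The record lists a C-terminal MAC-tag, but no tag feature is annotated and the spike coding sequence ends immediately before the second attL site. The tag is therefore most likely supplied by a destination vector after recombination, although the record does not say so explicitly. The stated purpose is simply a SARS-CoV-2 protein mutation. The associated publication concerns virus–host proteome interactions, which suggests the clone serves as a source for building tagged spike-variant expression constructs for interaction studies.
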