Addgene plasmid #180067: pDON223 Spike S982A
Purpose: Sars-CoV-2 protein mutation
Depositing lab: Markku Varjosalo. Depositing organization: University of Helsinki, Institute of Biotechnology. Publication: SARS-CoV-2-host proteome interactions for antiviral drug discovery. Liu X, Huuskonen S, Laitinen T, Redchuk T, Bogacheva M, Salokas K, Pohner I, Ohman T, Tonduru AK, Hassinen A, Gawriyski L, Keskitalo S, Vartiainen MK, Pietiainen V, Poso A, Varjosalo M. Mol Syst Biol. 2021 Nov;17(11):e10396. doi: 10.15252/msb.202110396. PubMed 34709727.
Backbone
  Vector backbone: pDON223
  Vector type: Mammalian Expression
Growth in bacteria
  Bacterial resistance: Spectinomycin, 50 μg/mL
  Growth temperature: 37°C
  Growth strain: DH5alpha
  Copy number: High Copy
Gene/Insert
  Gene/Insert name: SARS-CoV-2 Spike S982A
  Species: SARS-CoV-2
  Mutation: Spike S982A
  Entrez Gene: S (a.k.a. GU280_gp02, spike glycoprotein)
  Tag / fusion protein: MAC-tag (C terminal on insert)
  Cloning method: Gateway Cloning
Terms and licenses: Academic/Nonprofit Terms; Industry Terms
How to cite: pDON223 Spike S982A was a gift from Markku Varjosalo (Addgene plasmid # 180067 ; http://n2t.net/addgene:180067 ; RRID:Addgene_180067)
